Addgene plasmid #27885: pUT1181-HQ858803
Depositing lab: John Gray & Erich Grotewold. Depositing organization: University of Toledo. Publication: GRASSIUS: a platform for comparative regulatory genomics across the grasses. Yilmaz A, Nishiyama MY Jr, Fuentes BG, Souza GM, Janies D, Gray J, Grotewold E. Plant Physiol. 2009 Jan;149(1):171-80. doi: 10.1104/pp.108.128579. Epub 2008 Nov 5. PubMed 18987217.
Backbone
  Vector backbone: pENTR/D
  Backbone manufacturer: Invitrogen
  Backbone size w/o insert (bp): 2580
  Vector type: Entry vector
Growth in bacteria
  Bacterial resistance: Kanamycin, 50 μg/mL
  Growth temperature: 37°C
  Growth strain: DH5alpha
  Growth instructions: E. coli Top10 (Invitrogen)
  Copy number: Low Copy
Gene/Insert
  Gene/Insert name: ZIM transcription factor encoded by Os08g0428400 LOC_Os08g33160
  Species: Oryza sativa (rice)
  Insert size (bp): 1281
  GenBank ID: HQ858803
  Cloning method: Restriction Enzyme
  Sequencing primers: 5′ M13 For; 3′ M13 Rev
Terms and licenses: Academic/Nonprofit Terms; Industry Terms: Not Available to Industry
Depositor comments: This CDS was amplified using PCR from a full length cDNA template from the OSIIEa, OSIIEb, and OSJNEa thru OSJNEf full length cDNA libraries generated by the Guoliang Wang lab at Ohio State University. The PCR product omitted the stop codon. The PCR product was cloned into a Gateway pENTR/D entry vector. Further information on this gene may be obtained at www.grassius.org using the Genbank number. (The second half of the plasmid name is the Genbank Number for the sequence of the insert)
How to cite: pUT1181-HQ858803 was a gift from John Gray & Erich Grotewold (Addgene plasmid # 27885 ; http://n2t.net/addgene:27885 ; RRID:Addgene_27885)
