[The description below was written by a language model from this plasmid's Addgene catalogue record and pLannotate feature annotations shown in this document.]
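Description:
pUT1181-HQ858803 is a Gateway entry clone built on the Invitrogen pENTR/D backbone and carrying the coding sequence of a rice (Oryza sativa) ZIM-family transcription factor, the product of locus Os08g0428400 / LOC_Os08g33160. The 1,281 bp insert is annotated in the feature table as TIFY6A, also known as JAZ3, from japonica rice. According to the depositor, the CDS was PCR-amplified from a full-length rice cDNA library template and the stop codon was deliberately omitted, so the open reading frame can be read through into C-terminal tags or fusion partners supplied by a destination vector.

The insert sits between attL1 and attL2 sites, the recombination sites used by LR Clonase to move the ORF directionally into any attR-containing Gateway destination vector. The entry clone has no promoter positioned to express the gene. A T7 promoter lies just outside attL2 in the reverse orientation, pointing back toward the insert. rrnB T1 and T2 terminators lie upstream of attL1, where they insulate the cloning region from read-through transcription. The plasmid is propagated in E. coli under kanamycin selection from an aph(3')-Ia resistance gene and replicates from a ColE1/pUC-type origin. That origin is annotated as high copy, whereas the catalogue entry lists the plasmid as low copy. Short lacI and lacZα fragments are backbone remnants with no evident function. The 3,861 nt sequence matches the sum of the stated backbone and insert sizes.

The clone belongs to a collection of grass transcription factor ORFs associated with a comparative regulatory genomics resource. It serves as a source clone for generating expression constructs for studies of this regulator.
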