Features (pLannotate 1.2.2; 10 found; start..end, strand, type, name):
      1..100     +  protein_bind   attL1: mutant version of attL; recombination site for the Gateway® LR reaction LR Clonase™
    121..1401    +  CDS            TIFY6A: TIF6A_ORYSJ - Also known as JAZ3 From Oryza sativa subsp. japonica (Rice).
   1418..1517    -  protein_bind   attL2: mutant version of attL; recombination site for the Gateway® LR reaction LR Clonase™
   1535..1553    -  promoter       T7 promoter: promoter for bacteriophage T7 RNA polymerase
   1687..2496    +  CDS            KanR: aminoglycoside phosphotransferase; aph(3')-Ia; confers resistance to kanamycin in bacteria or G418 (Geneticin®) in eukaryotes
   2643..3231    +  rep_origin     ori: high-copy-number ColE1/pMB1/pBR322/pUC origin of replication
   3414..3506    +  CDS            lacI (fragment): lac repressor; lacI; The lac repressor binds to the lac operator to inhibit transcription in E. coli. This inhibition can be relieved by adding lactose or isopropyl-β-D-thiogalactopyranoside (IPTG).
   3561..3588    -  terminator     rrnB T2 terminator: transcription terminator T2 from the E. coli rrnB gene
   3720..3763    +  terminator     rrnB T1 terminator: Escherichia coli rrnB; transcription terminator T1 from the E. coli rrnB gene
   3810..3846    -  CDS            lacZα (fragment): LacZα fragment of β-galactosidase; lacZ fragment
>Addgene plasmid #27885 | pUT1181-HQ858803 | depositor full sequence | sequence record 13159 | Author sequence
CAAATAATGATTTTATTTTGACTGATAGTGACCTGTTCGTTGCAACAAATTGATGAGCAATGCTTTTTTA
TAATGCCAACTTTGTACAAAAAAGCAGGCTCCGCGGCCGCCCCCTTCACCATGGAGAGGGATTTTCTTGG
CGCGATTTGGAGGAAGGAGGAGGCGGCCGGCAAGCCGGAGGAGCATTCAGATTATCGAGGAGGAGGAGGA
GGCGCGTCGGCGGCGATGCAGTGGCAGTTTCCGGCGACCAAGGTCGGCGCCGCGTCGTCGGCGTTCATGT
CCTTCAGGTCGTCGGCGGCGGCGGCGAGGGAGGAGGACCCCAAGGAGGCGGCGGTGTTCGACCGCTTCTC
CCTCTCCGGGTTCCGCCCGCCGCCGCGCCCGTCCCCCGGTGACGCCTTCGACGGCGCTGCCGCCATGAAG
CAGCGGCAGTTTGGATTCAACGGCCGGCAGCAGTACGCCGCCGCGGCGCAGCACGGCCACCGGGAGCAGG
GCGTGGACTCCTACGGCGTCGCGGCGCCGCACCATTTCCCGTCGCCGTCGCCGTCGCCGCGCCACCCCGT
GCCGTTCGGCCACGCGAACCCCATGCTCCGGGTTCATAGCCTCCCCAACGTCGCCGGCGGGAGCCCCTAC
AGGAACCAATCCTTCTCCGTCGGCAACTCGGTGGCCGGCTCCACCGTCGGCGTCTACGGCGGCCCAAGGG
ACCTTCAAAATCCGAAGGTGACACAGATGACCATATTCTACGATGGATTGGTGAATGTGTTCGACAACAT
TCCGGTGGAGAAGGCTCAAGAACTTATGCTTTTGGCAAGCAGGGCATCCATTCCGAGTCCACCGAGTGCA
GCTCGTAAATCAGATTCGCCTATTTCCGCTGCTGCGAAACTTACAGTGCCCGAGGCTTTGCCTGCAAGGC
AGATTGTAGTTCAGAAACCAGAGGCTTCTGTGCCTCTTGTATCAGGGGTTTCGAATCCGATCACCATCGT
GTCGCAAGCTGTGACTCTCCCCAAGAGCTTTTCTAGCTCCAACGACTCTGCGGGGCCGAAATCTGGAGGC
CTACCGTTGGCTGTTACTCCTTTGAGCCAGGCATCCCCGTCCCAGCCGATTCCAGTAGCAACCACAAATG
CTTCGGCTATCATGCCAAGAGCTGTGCCTCAAGCTCGAAAAGCATCTCTCGCCCGATTCTTGGAGAAGCG
AAAGGAAAGAGTGTCAAGTGTTGCGCCATACCCATCCTCAAAGAGTCCACTAGAGAGCAGTGACACCATT
GGCAGTCCCAGCACACCGAGCAAATCATCGTGCACGGACATCACCCCTTCGACCAACAACTGCGAGGACT
CACTGTGCTTAGGTCAGCCAAGGAACATCAGCTTCAGCAGCCAGGAGCCCCCCAGCACAAAGTTACAGAT
AAAGGGTGGGCGCGCCGACCCAGCTTTCTTGTACAAAGTTGGCATTATAAGAAAGCATTGCTTATCAATT
TGTTGCAACGAACAGGTCACTATCAGTCAAAATAAAATCATTATTTGCCATCCAGCTGATATCCCCTATA
GTGAGTCGTATTACATGGTCATAGCTGTTTCCTGGCAGCTCTGGCCCGTGTCTCAAAATCTCTGATGTTA
CATTGCACAAGATAAAAATATATCATCATGAACAATAAAACTGTCTGCTTACATAAACAGTAATACAAGG
GGTGTTATGAGCCATATTCAACGGGAAACGTCGAGGCCGCGATTAAATTCCAACATGGATGCTGATTTAT
ATGGGTATAAATGGGCTCGCGATAATGTCGGGCAATCAGGTGCGACAATCTATCGCTTGTATGGGAAGCC
CGATGCGCCAGAGTTGTTTCTGAAACATGGCAAAGGTAGCGTTGCCAATGATGTTACAGATGAGATGGTC
AGACTAAACTGGCTGACGGAATTTATGCCTCTTCCGACCATCAAGCATTTTATCCGTACTCCTGATGATG
CATGGTTACTCACCACTGCGATCCCCGGAAAAACAGCATTCCAGGTATTAGAAGAATATCCTGATTCAGG
TGAAAATATTGTTGATGCGCTGGCAGTGTTCCTGCGCCGGTTGCATTCGATTCCTGTTTGTAATTGTCCT
TTTAACAGCGATCGCGTATTTCGTCTCGCTCAGGCGCAATCACGAATGAATAACGGTTTGGTTGATGCGA
GTGATTTTGATGACGAGCGTAATGGCTGGCCTGTTGAACAAGTCTGGAAAGAAATGCATAAACTTTTGCC
ATTCTCACCGGATTCAGTCGTCACTCATGGTGATTTCTCACTTGATAACCTTATTTTTGACGAGGGGAAA
TTAATAGGTTGTATTGATGTTGGACGAGTCGGAATCGCAGACCGATACCAGGATCTTGCCATCCTATGGA
ACTGCCTCGGTGAGTTTTCTCCTTCATTACAGAAACGGCTTTTTCAAAAATATGGTATTGATAATCCTGA
TATGAATAAATTGCAGTTTCATTTGATGCTCGATGAGTTTTTCTAATCAGAATTGGTTAATTGGTTGTAA
CACTGGCAGAGCATTACGCTGACTTGACGGGACGGCGCAAGCTCATGACCAAAATCCCTTAACGTGAGTT
ACGCGTCGTTCCACTGAGCGTCAGACCCCGTAGAAAAGATCAAAGGATCTTCTTGAGATCCTTTTTTTCT
GCGCGTAATCTGCTGCTTGCAAACAAAAAAACCACCGCTACCAGCGGTGGTTTGTTTGCCGGATCAAGAG
CTACCAACTCTTTTTCCGAAGGTAACTGGCTTCAGCAGAGCGCAGATACCAAATACTGTCCTTCTAGTGT
AGCCGTAGTTAGGCCACCACTTCAAGAACTCTGTAGCACCGCCTACATACCTCGCTCTGCTAATCCTGTT
ACCAGTGGCTGCTGCCAGTGGCGATAAGTCGTGTCTTACCGGGTTGGACTCAAGACGATAGTTACCGGAT
AAGGCGCAGCGGTCGGGCTGAACGGGGGGTTCGTGCACACAGCCCAGCTTGGAGCGAACGACCTACACCG
AACTGAGATACCTACAGCGTGAGCATTGAGAAAGCGCCACGCTTCCCGAAGGGAGAAAGGCGGACAGGTA
TCCGGTAAGCGGCAGGGTCGGAACAGGAGAGCGCACGAGGGAGCTTCCAGGGGGAAACGCCTGGTATCTT
TATAGTCCTGTCGGGTTTCGCCACCTCTGACTTGAGCGTCGATTTTTGTGATGCTCGTCAGGGGGGCGGA
GCCTATGGAAAAACGCCAGCAACGCGGCCTTTTTACGGTTCCTGGCCTTTTGCTGGCCTTTTGCTCACAT
GTTCTTTCCTGCGTTATCCCCTGATTCTGTGGATAACCGTATTACCGCCTTTGAGTGAGCTGATACCGCT
CGCCGCAGCCGAACGACCGAGCGCAGCGAGTCAGTGAGCGAGGAAGCGGAAGAGCGCCCAATACGCAAAC
CGCCTCTCCCCGCGCGTTGGCCGATTCATTAATGCAGCTGGCACGACAGGTTTCCCGACTGGAAAGCGGG
CAGTGAGCGCAACGCAATTAATACGCGTACCGCTAGCCAGGAAGAGTTTGTAGAAACGCAAAAAGGCCAT
CCGTCAGGATGGCCTTCTGCTTAGTTTGATGCCTGGCAGTTTATGGCGGGCGTCCTGCCCGCCACCCTCC
GGGCCGTTGCTTCACAACGTTCAAATCCGCTCCCGGCGGATTTGTCCTACTCAGGAGAGCGTTCACCGAC
AAACAACAGATAAAACGAAAGGCCCAGTCTTCCGACTGAGCCTTTCGTTTTATTTGATGCCTGGCAGTTC
CCTACTCTCGCGTTAACGCTAGCATGGATGTTTTCCCAGTCACGACGTTGTAAAACGACGGCCAGTCTTA
AGCTCGGGCCC
