>Addgene plasmid #27885 | pUT1181-HQ858803 | addgene partial sequence | sequence record 34175 | 27885 with M13pUC-fwd
ATGATTTTATTTTGACTGATAGTGACCTGTTCGTTGCAACAAATTGATGAGCAATGCTTTTTTATAATGC
CAACTTTGTACAAAAAAGCAGGCTCCGCGGCCGCCCCCTTCACCATGGAGAGGGATTTTCTTGGCGCGAT
TTGGAGGAAGGAGGAGGCGGCCGGCAAGCCGGAGGAGCATTCAGATTATCGAGGAGGAGGAGGAGGCGCG
TCGGCGGCGATGCAGTGGCAGTTTCCGGCGACCAAGGTCGGCGCCGCGTCGTCGGCGTTCATGTCCTTCA
GGTCGTCGGCGGCGGCGGCGAGGGAGGAGGACCCCAAGGAGGCGGCGGTGTTCGACCGCTTCTCCCTCTC
CGGGTTCCGCCCGCCGCCGCGCCCGTCCCCCGGTGACGCCTTCGACGGCGCTGCCGCCATGAAGCAGCGG
CAGTTTGGATTCAACGGCCGGCAGCAGTACGCCGCCGCGGCGCAGCACGGCCACCGGGAGCAGGGCGTGG
ACTCCTACGGCGTCGCGGCGCCGCACCATTTCCCGTCGCCGTCGCCGTCGCCGCGCCACCCCGTGCCGTT
CGGCCACGCGAACCCCATGCTCCGGGTTCATAGCCTCCCCAACGTCGCCGGCGGGAGCCCCTACAGGAAC
CAATCCTTCTCCGTCGGCAACTCGGTGGCCGGCTCCACCGTC
